Addgene plasmid #27953: pUT1684-HQ858871
Depositing lab: John Gray & Erich Grotewold. Depositing organization: University of Toledo. Publication: GRASSIUS: a platform for comparative regulatory genomics across the grasses. Yilmaz A, Nishiyama MY Jr, Fuentes BG, Souza GM, Janies D, Gray J, Grotewold E. Plant Physiol. 2009 Jan;149(1):171-80. doi: 10.1104/pp.108.128579. Epub 2008 Nov 5. PubMed 18987217.
Backbone
  Vector backbone: pENTR/SD
  Backbone manufacturer: Invitrogen
  Backbone size w/o insert (bp): 2601
  Vector type: Entry vector
Growth in bacteria
  Bacterial resistance: Kanamycin, 50 μg/mL
  Growth temperature: 37°C
  Growth strain: DH5alpha
  Growth instructions: E. coli Top10 (Invitrogen)
  Copy number: Low Copy
Gene/Insert
  Gene/Insert name: bHLH transcription factor encoded by Os03g0741100 LOC_Os03g53020
  Species: Oryza sativa (rice)
  Insert size (bp): 897
  GenBank ID: HQ858871
  Cloning method: Restriction Enzyme
  Sequencing primers: 5′ M13 For; 3′ M13 Rev
Terms and licenses: Academic/Nonprofit Terms; Industry Terms: Not Available to Industry
Depositor comments: This CDS was amplified using PCR from a full length cDNA template from the OSIIEa, OSIIEb, and OSJNEa thru OSJNEf full length cDNA libraries generated by the Guoliang Wang lab at Ohio State University. The PCR product omitted the stop codon. The PCR product was cloned into a Gateway pENTR/SD entry vector. Further information on this gene may be obtained at www.grassius.org using the Genbank number. (The second half of the plasmid name is the Genbank Number for the sequence of the insert)
How to cite: pUT1684-HQ858871 was a gift from John Gray & Erich Grotewold (Addgene plasmid # 27953 ; http://n2t.net/addgene:27953 ; RRID:Addgene_27953)
