[The description below was written by a language model from this plasmid's Addgene catalogue record and pLannotate feature annotations shown in this document.]
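Description:
pUT1684-HQ858871 is a Gateway entry clone built in the Invitrogen pENTR/SD backbone, carrying the coding sequence of a rice (Oryza sativa) basic helix-loop-helix transcription factor from the locus Os03g0741100 / LOC_Os03g53020. The annotated sequence record (about 3.5 kb, consistent with a 2.6 kb backbone plus an 897 bp insert) identifies the open reading frame as BHLH148, a protein thought to contribute to jasmonate-regulated gene expression in drought tolerance. The plasmid is maintained in E. coli under kanamycin selection via an aph(3')-Ia KanR gene. Replication depends on a ColE1/pUC-type origin; the feature annotation describes this origin as high copy, whereas the catalogue entry lists the plasmid as low copy.

The insert sits between attL1 and attL2 sites, so it can be transferred by an LR Clonase reaction into any attR-containing destination vector. Upstream of the CDS, inside the attL-flanked region, is the bacteriophage T7 gene 10 ribosome binding site characteristic of the SD version of pENTR, which supports translation in bacterial expression destinations. According to the depositor, the CDS was PCR-amplified from full-length rice cDNA library templates and the stop codon was omitted, so the clone suits destination vectors that add C-terminal fusions. A T7 promoter lies outside attL2 in the reverse orientation, and rrnB T1 and T2 terminators upstream of attL1 insulate the cassette from read-through transcription. The short lacI and lacZα fragments appear to be backbone remnants. No promoter in the entry vector drives the insert, so expression depends on the destination vector. The clone belongs to a grass transcription factor ORF collection for comparative regulatory genomics.
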