Features (pLannotate 1.2.2; 11 found; start..end, strand, type, name):
      1..100     +  protein_bind   attL1: mutant version of attL; recombination site for the Gateway® LR reaction LR Clonase™
    112..132     +  RBS            RBS: efficient ribosome binding site from bacteriophage T7 gene 10 (Olins and Rangwala, 1989)
    142..1038    +  CDS            BHLH148: BH148_ORYSJ - Experimental evidence at protein level: Swiss-Prot protein existence level 1. May act on an initial response of jasmonate-regulated gene expression toward drought tolerance as part of a BHLH148-TIFY11D/JAZ12- COI1A complex. From Oryza sativa subsp. japonica (Rice).
   1055..1154    -  protein_bind   attL2: mutant version of attL; recombination site for the Gateway® LR reaction LR Clonase™
   1172..1190    -  promoter       T7 promoter: promoter for bacteriophage T7 RNA polymerase
   1324..2133    +  CDS            KanR: aminoglycoside phosphotransferase; aph(3')-Ia; confers resistance to kanamycin in bacteria or G418 (Geneticin®) in eukaryotes
   2280..2868    +  rep_origin     ori: high-copy-number ColE1/pMB1/pBR322/pUC origin of replication
   3051..3143    +  CDS            lacI (fragment): lac repressor; lacI; The lac repressor binds to the lac operator to inhibit transcription in E. coli. This inhibition can be relieved by adding lactose or isopropyl-β-D-thiogalactopyranoside (IPTG).
   3198..3225    -  terminator     rrnB T2 terminator: transcription terminator T2 from the E. coli rrnB gene
   3357..3400    +  terminator     rrnB T1 terminator: Escherichia coli rrnB; transcription terminator T1 from the E. coli rrnB gene
   3447..3483    -  CDS            lacZα (fragment): LacZα fragment of β-galactosidase; lacZ fragment
>Addgene plasmid #27953 | pUT1684-HQ858871 | depositor full sequence | sequence record 13227 | Author sequence
CAAATAATGATTTTATTTTGACTGATAGTGACCTGTTCGTTGCAACAAATTGATGAGCAATGCTTTTTTA
TAATGCCAACTTTGTACAAAAAAGCAGGCTCCGCGGCCGCCTTGTTTAACTTTAAGAAGGAGCCCTTCAC
CATGCAAATGGAGTCGTACTACGGCGCGTTCCACGCCGACGAGGCCGCGTTCTTCTTCCCCCACCACGTG
CCGGCGTCGCCGGAGCTGCCGTTCGGCCTCATTGCGTCGCCGGAGCCGGAGCCGGAGCCGGAGCAGGCGG
CGGCGGAGGCGAGGCAGAGCGCGTTCCAGGAGTACGGCGGCGCGGTGCACGCCGGAGCGCCGGCGGCGGC
GGGGGCTGTCACCACCGGTGGGACGAACATCCACCGGAGGGTGATGGACGTGCTGGGCAGGATGGGCGGC
GGCGGCGGCGGGGGGGAGAAGGGGGAGGGTGAGGAGATGGAGGAGGAGGAGGAGGTGCCGCAGCGGCGGC
GGCGCGGGCAGGGCGCCGACGTGGAGAGCAGCCGCGGTTTCCGCCACATGATGCGCGAGCGCCAGCGCCG
CGAGAAGCTCAGCCAGAGCTACGCCGACCTCTACGCCATGGTCTCCTCTCGCTCCGAGGGGGACAAGAAC
TCGATCGTGCAGTCGGCGGCGATCTACATCCACGAGCTGAAGGTCGCGAGGGACCAGCTGCAGAGGAGGA
ACGAGGAGCTGAAGGCCCAGATCATGGGCCACGACGAGCAGCAGCCGTGCGTCACGGTGCAGTTCGAGGT
CGACGAGCCGTCGTCGTCGATCGACTCCATGATCGCCGCGCTCCGGCGGCTCAAGAGCATGAGCGTCAAG
GCGCGCGGGATCCGGTCGAGCATGTCCGGGAACAGGCTGTGGACGGAGATGAACGTCGAGACCACGATTG
CGGCTTGTGAAGTGGAAAAGGCAGTGGAAGAGGCTCTCAAGGAAGTAGAGAGGAACCAGCCTGACAGCGA
TGCCCCATTTCCTGGAAGCAAAGGCTGGACACAGACATCTCATGTGCAAAATGTGTTTAAGGGTGGGCGC
GCCGACCCAGCTTTCTTGTACAAAGTTGGCATTATAAGAAAGCATTGCTTATCAATTTGTTGCAACGAAC
AGGTCACTATCAGTCAAAATAAAATCATTATTTGCCATCCAGCTGATATCCCCTATAGTGAGTCGTATTA
CATGGTCATAGCTGTTTCCTGGCAGCTCTGGCCCGTGTCTCAAAATCTCTGATGTTACATTGCACAAGAT
AAAAATATATCATCATGAACAATAAAACTGTCTGCTTACATAAACAGTAATACAAGGGGTGTTATGAGCC
ATATTCAACGGGAAACGTCGAGGCCGCGATTAAATTCCAACATGGATGCTGATTTATATGGGTATAAATG
GGCTCGCGATAATGTCGGGCAATCAGGTGCGACAATCTATCGCTTGTATGGGAAGCCCGATGCGCCAGAG
TTGTTTCTGAAACATGGCAAAGGTAGCGTTGCCAATGATGTTACAGATGAGATGGTCAGACTAAACTGGC
TGACGGAATTTATGCCTCTTCCGACCATCAAGCATTTTATCCGTACTCCTGATGATGCATGGTTACTCAC
CACTGCGATCCCCGGAAAAACAGCATTCCAGGTATTAGAAGAATATCCTGATTCAGGTGAAAATATTGTT
GATGCGCTGGCAGTGTTCCTGCGCCGGTTGCATTCGATTCCTGTTTGTAATTGTCCTTTTAACAGCGATC
GCGTATTTCGTCTCGCTCAGGCGCAATCACGAATGAATAACGGTTTGGTTGATGCGAGTGATTTTGATGA
CGAGCGTAATGGCTGGCCTGTTGAACAAGTCTGGAAAGAAATGCATAAACTTTTGCCATTCTCACCGGAT
TCAGTCGTCACTCATGGTGATTTCTCACTTGATAACCTTATTTTTGACGAGGGGAAATTAATAGGTTGTA
TTGATGTTGGACGAGTCGGAATCGCAGACCGATACCAGGATCTTGCCATCCTATGGAACTGCCTCGGTGA
GTTTTCTCCTTCATTACAGAAACGGCTTTTTCAAAAATATGGTATTGATAATCCTGATATGAATAAATTG
CAGTTTCATTTGATGCTCGATGAGTTTTTCTAATCAGAATTGGTTAATTGGTTGTAACACTGGCAGAGCA
TTACGCTGACTTGACGGGACGGCGCAAGCTCATGACCAAAATCCCTTAACGTGAGTTACGCGTCGTTCCA
CTGAGCGTCAGACCCCGTAGAAAAGATCAAAGGATCTTCTTGAGATCCTTTTTTTCTGCGCGTAATCTGC
TGCTTGCAAACAAAAAAACCACCGCTACCAGCGGTGGTTTGTTTGCCGGATCAAGAGCTACCAACTCTTT
TTCCGAAGGTAACTGGCTTCAGCAGAGCGCAGATACCAAATACTGTCCTTCTAGTGTAGCCGTAGTTAGG
CCACCACTTCAAGAACTCTGTAGCACCGCCTACATACCTCGCTCTGCTAATCCTGTTACCAGTGGCTGCT
GCCAGTGGCGATAAGTCGTGTCTTACCGGGTTGGACTCAAGACGATAGTTACCGGATAAGGCGCAGCGGT
CGGGCTGAACGGGGGGTTCGTGCACACAGCCCAGCTTGGAGCGAACGACCTACACCGAACTGAGATACCT
ACAGCGTGAGCATTGAGAAAGCGCCACGCTTCCCGAAGGGAGAAAGGCGGACAGGTATCCGGTAAGCGGC
AGGGTCGGAACAGGAGAGCGCACGAGGGAGCTTCCAGGGGGAAACGCCTGGTATCTTTATAGTCCTGTCG
GGTTTCGCCACCTCTGACTTGAGCGTCGATTTTTGTGATGCTCGTCAGGGGGGCGGAGCCTATGGAAAAA
CGCCAGCAACGCGGCCTTTTTACGGTTCCTGGCCTTTTGCTGGCCTTTTGCTCACATGTTCTTTCCTGCG
TTATCCCCTGATTCTGTGGATAACCGTATTACCGCCTTTGAGTGAGCTGATACCGCTCGCCGCAGCCGAA
CGACCGAGCGCAGCGAGTCAGTGAGCGAGGAAGCGGAAGAGCGCCCAATACGCAAACCGCCTCTCCCCGC
GCGTTGGCCGATTCATTAATGCAGCTGGCACGACAGGTTTCCCGACTGGAAAGCGGGCAGTGAGCGCAAC
GCAATTAATACGCGTACCGCTAGCCAGGAAGAGTTTGTAGAAACGCAAAAAGGCCATCCGTCAGGATGGC
CTTCTGCTTAGTTTGATGCCTGGCAGTTTATGGCGGGCGTCCTGCCCGCCACCCTCCGGGCCGTTGCTTC
ACAACGTTCAAATCCGCTCCCGGCGGATTTGTCCTACTCAGGAGAGCGTTCACCGACAAACAACAGATAA
AACGAAAGGCCCAGTCTTCCGACTGAGCCTTTCGTTTTATTTGATGCCTGGCAGTTCCCTACTCTCGCGT
TAACGCTAGCATGGATGTTTTCCCAGTCACGACGTTGTAAAACGACGGCCAGTCTTAAGCTCGGGCCC
