>Addgene plasmid #27953 | pUT1684-HQ858871 | addgene partial sequence | sequence record 34244 | 27953 with M13pUC-fwd
ATGATTTTATTTTGACTGATAGTGACCTGTTCGTTGCAACAAATTGATGAGCAATGCTTTTTTATAATGC
CAACTTTGTACAAAAAAGCAGGCTCCGCGGCCGCCTTGTTTAACTTTAAGAAGGAGCCCTTCACCATGCA
AATGGAGTCGTACTACGGCGCGTTCCACGCCGACGAGGCCGCGTTCTTCTTCCCCCACCACGTGCCGGCG
TCGCCGGAGCTGCCGTTCGGCCTCATTGCGTCGCCGGAGCCGGAGCCGGAGCCGGAGCAGGCGGCGGCGG
AGGCGAGGCAGAGCGCGTTCCAGGAGTACGGCGGCGCGGTGCACGCCGGAGCGCCGGCGGCGGCGGGGGC
TGTCACCACCGGTGGGACGAACATCCACCGGAGGGTGATGGACGTGCTGGGCAGGATGGGCGGCGGCGGC
GGCGGGGGGGAGAAGGGGGAGGGTGAGGAGATGGAGGAGGAGGAGGAGGTGCCGCAGCGGCGGCGGCGCG
GGCAGGGCGCCGACGTGGAGAGCAGCCGCGGTTTCCGCCACATGATGCGCGAGCGCCAGCGCCGCGAGAA
GCTCAGCCAGAGCTACGCCGACCTCTACGCCATGGTCTCCTCTCGCTCCGAGGGGGACAAGAACTCGATC
GTGCAGTCGGCGGCGATCTACATCCACGAGCTGAAGGTCGCGAGGGACCAGCTGCAGAGGAGGAACGAGG
AGCTGAAGGCCCAGATCATGGG
